>Addgene plasmid #230627 | AiP1360 - pAAV-AiE2083m-minBG-SYFP2-4X2C-WPRE3-BGHpA | addgene full sequence | sequence record 466243 | Addgene NGS Result
GTTCGTGCACACAGCCCAGCTTGGAGCGAACGACCTACACCGAACTGAGATACCTACAGCGTGAGCTATG
AGAAAGCGCCACGCTTCCCGAAGGGAGAAAGGCGGACAGGTATCCGGTAAGCGGCAGGGTCGGAACAGGA
GAGCGCACGAGGGAGCTTCCAGGGGGAAACGCCTGGTATCTTTATAGTCCTGTCGGGTTTCGCCACCTCT
GACTTGAGCGTCGATTTTTGTGATGCTCGTCAGGGGGGCGGAGCCTATGGAAAAACGCCAGCAACGCGGC
CTTTTTACGGTTCCTGGCCTTTTGCTGGCCTTTTGCTCACATGTCCTGCAGGCAGCTGCGCGCTCGCTCG
CTCACTGAGGCCGCCCGGGCGTCGGGCGACCTTTGGTCGCCCGGCCTCAGTGAGCGAGCGAGCGCGCAGA
GAGGGAGTGGCCAACTCCATCACTAGGGGTTCCTGCGGCCGCACGCGTCTGGCTGTCCTGGAACTCACTC
TGTAGACCAGGCTGGCCTCAAACTCAGAAATCTGCCTGCCTCTGCCTCCCAAGTGCTGGGATTAAAGGCA
TGTGCCACCACACCTGGCCTAGAAATAATGACTTTTAAAATTATCTAAAGGTTACCAGATGAAATTATCA
ACCTCAGCTCTGTGGTATAATTTAAATCTAGTTCTGATTCAGTAAGAGTGTTATTTTCAGTACCCTCAGT
AGCAGAATCCTATTGCCTCTTATATCTAAGCAGGAGAGGCAATTCAGAAACAAAGACCCAAGGACAGGAG
CCCTATTGCATCTACTCTCAATAATTAAGGCCTTTGATGACTAAAATAATTTAGATAATAAGATTGGTTT
GGGTAAATAAATATCAAATTAGGGTTTATGGCAGTCACAGGTGTTTGGCAGGTCTGGCCTATAATCACAG
AGAAAATGAATGCATTTTATTTAGCATAATTGGGAAAAGGAATGAAGCTTATATGCAAATTGTGTACCAC
TTTTGTTAAAGATAGCTGGTCAGACTCATGATGATAATCCAAACCTTTATCCCAGTGAAAATTTTCAACA
TATCTATTTTCTGTGGAATTTTACCACATCTGACTGCATTCTCCCAGTCTTCTGAGATGGATTTCAGTGT
CCTTGGTCACCATCTAGCCTTTCTATTTTGTTGACAGGATGCCTGAGTTTAGCTGTTTCTGTTTATTTGT
TTGTTTTTAAGCTTGATTTCTCCTACTCGTGTCTATAGCTGGAATCGGAGGTTACATGAGATTTCTCAGC
ATCAGCATCCAGCACTGCCACAAAGGGGATGTGGGAGATGAGAAGGGAAAACAAGACAGTGAAGAGAATA
AAAATGAAATCCTGGAGGCAAGATAATTAAGAGACCAGAAAATAGAGTTGAATTTCCATTAGGAACATTT
ACAAGAATGTGTTCACAGGCACACACACAGGAATCCCCAACTGCTAGCTTTGGAATGCCCATAGATGCCA
CTGCTACTGGACTCTGTGATCAGCGCTCTTGACTAGGACTACGAGCTCGGGCTGGGCATAAAAGTCAGGG
CAGAGCCATCTATTGCTTACATTTGCTTCTGGGATCCAGATCTTTCGAAGCTAGCGCTACCGGTCGCCAC
CATGGTGAGCAAGGGCGAGGAGCTGTTCACCGGGGTGGTGCCCATCCTGGTCGAGCTGGACGGCGACGTA
AACGGCCACAAGTTCAGCGTGTCCGGCGAGGGCGAGGGCGATGCCACCTACGGCAAGCTGACCCTGAAGC
TGATCTGCACCACCGGCAAGCTGCCCGTGCCCTGGCCCACCCTCGTGACCACCCTGGGCTACGGCGTGCA
GTGCTTCGCCCGCTACCCCGACCACATGAAGCAGCACGACTTCTTCAAGTCCGCCATGCCCGAAGGCTAC
GTCCAGGAGCGCACCATCTTCTTCAAGGACGACGGCAACTACAAGACCCGCGCCGAGGTGAAGTTCGAGG
GCGACACCCTGGTGAACCGCATCGAGCTGAAGGGCATCGACTTCAAGGAGGACGGCAACATCCTGGGGCA
CAAGCTGGAGTACAACTACAACAGCCACAACGTCTATATCACCGCCGACAAGCAGAAGAACGGCATCAAG
GCCAACTTCAAGATCCGCCACAACATCGAGGACGGCGGCGTGCAGCTCGCCGACCACTACCAGCAGAACA
CCCCCATCGGCGACGGCCCCGTGCTGCTGCCCGACAACCACTACCTGAGCTACCAGTCCAAGCTGAGCAA
AGACCCCAACGAGAAGCGCGATCACATGGTCCTGCTGGAGTTCGTGACCGCCGCCGGGATCACTCTCGGC
ATGGACGAGCTGTACAAGTAAGTCGACGGCGCGCCGCGGCCTTAAAGAGACCGGTTCACTGTGACAGTAA
AAGAGACCGGTTCACTGTGAGAATGAAAGAGACCGGTTCACTGTGATCGGAAAAGAGACCGGTTCACTGT
GAGCGGCCTTGAAACCCAGCAGACAATGTAGCTCAGTAGAAACCCAGCAGACAATGTAGCTGAATGGAAA
CCCAGCAGACAATGTAGCTTCGGAGAAACCCAGCAGACAATGTAGCTGTCGACGAATTCGATATCATAAT
CAACCTCTGGATTACAAAATTTGTGAAAGATTGACTGGTATTCTTAACTATGTTGCTCCTTTTACGCTAT
GTGGATACGCTGCTTTAATGCCTTTGTATCATGCTATTGCTTCCCGTATGGCTTTCATTTTCTCCTCCTT
GTATAAATCCTGGTTAGTTCTTGCCACGGCGGAACTCATCGCCGCCTGCCTTGCCCGCTGCTGGACAGGG
GCTCGGCTGTTGGGCACTGACAATTCCGTGGCTCGAGAGATCTTCGACTGTGCCTTCTAGTTGCCAGCCA
TCTGTTGTTTGCCCCTCCCCCGTGCCTTCCTTGACCCTGGAAGGTGCCACTCCCACTGTCCTTTCCTAAT
AAAATGAGGAAATTGCATCGCATTGTCTGAGTAGGTGTCATTCTATTCTGGGGGGTGGGGTGGGGCAGGA
CAGCAAGGGGGAGGATTGGGAAGACAATAGCAGGCATGAGATCTCACGTGCGGACCGAGCGGCCGCAGGA
ACCCCTAGTGATGGAGTTGGCCACTCCCTCTCTGCGCGCTCGCTCGCTCACTGAGGCCGGGCGACCAAAG
GTCGCCCGACGCCCGGGCTTTGCCCGGGCGGCCTCAGTGAGCGAGCGAGCGCGCAGCTGCCTGCAGGGGC
GCCTGATGCGGTATTTTCTCCTTACGCATCTGTGCGGTATTTCACACCGCATA
[95 nt withheld, positions 3274-3368]
T
[46 nt withheld, positions 3370-3415]
C
[141 nt withheld, positions 3417-3557]
CCTTTGACGTTGGAGTCCACGTTCTTT
[37 nt withheld, positions 3585-3621]
ACTCTATCTCGGGCTATTCTTTTGATTTATAAGGGATTTTGCCGATTTCGGTCTATTGGTTAAAAAATGA
GCTGATTTAACAAAAATTTAACGCGAATTTTAACAAAATATTAACGTTTACAATTTTATGGTGCACTCTC
AGTACAATCTGCTCTGATGCCGCATAGTTAAGCCAGCCCCGACACCCGCCAACACCCGCTGACGCGCCCT
GACGGGCTTGTCTGCTCCCGGCATCCGCTTACAGACAAGCTGTGACCGTCTCCGGGAGCTGCATGTGTCA
GAGGTTTTCACCGTCATCACCGAAACGCGCGAGACGAAAGGGCCTCGTGATACGCCTATTTTTATAGGTT
AATGTCATGATAATAATGGTTTCTTAGACGTCAGGTGGCACTTTTCGGGGAAATGTGCGCGGAACCCCTA
TTTGTTTATTTTTCTAAATACATTCAAATATGTATCCGCTCATGAGACAATAACCCTGATAAATGCTTCA
ATAATATTGAAAAAGGAAGAGTATGAGTATTCAACATTTCCGTGTCGCCCTTATTCCCTTTTTTGCGGCA
TTTTGCCTTCCTGTTTTTGCTCACCCAGAAACGCTGGTGAAAGTAAAAGATGCTGAAGATCAGTTGGGTG
CACGAGTGGGTTACATCGAACTGGATCTCAACAGCGGTAAGATCCTTGAGAGTTTTCGCCCCGAAGAACG
TTTTCCAATGATGAGCACTTTTAAAGTTCTGCTATGTGGCGCGGTATTATCCCGTATTGACGCCGGGCAA
GAGCAACTCGGTCGCCGCATACACTATTCTCAGAATGACTTGGTTGAGTACTCACCAGTCACAGAAAAGC
ATCTTACGGATGGCATGACAGTAAGAGAATTATGCAGTGCTGCCATAACCATGAGTGATAACACTGCGGC
CAACTTACTTCTGACAACGATCGGAGGACCGAAGGAGCTAACCGCTTTTTTGCACAACATGGGGGATCAT
GTAACTCGCCTTGATCGTTGGGAACCGGAGCTGAATGAAGCCATACCAAACGACGAGCGTGACACCACGA
TGCCTGTAGCAATGGCAACAACGTTGCGCAAACTATTAACTGGCGAACTACTTACTCTAGCTTCCCGGCA
ACAATTAATAGACTGGATGGAGGCGGATAAAGTTGCAGGACCACTTCTGCGCTCGGCCCTTCCGGCTGGC
TGGTTTATTGCTGATAAATCTGGAGCCGGTGAGCGTGGGTCTCGCGGTATCATTGCAGCACTGGGGCCAG
ATGGTAAGCCCTCCCGTATCGTAGTTATCTACACGACGGGGAGTCAGGCAACTATGGATGAACGAAATAG
ACAGATCGCTGAGATAGGTGCCTCACTGATTAAGCATTGGTAACTGTCAGACCAAGTTTACTCATATATA
CTTTAGATTGATTTAAAACTTCATTTTTAATTTAAAAGGATCTAGGTGAAGATCCTTTTTGATAATCTCA
TGACCAAAATCCCTTAACGTGAGTTTTCGTTCCACTGAGCGTCAGACCCCGTAGAAAAGATCAAAGGATC
TTCTTGAGATCCTTTTTTTCTGCGCGTAATCTGCTGCTTGCAAACAAAAAAACCACCGCTACCAGCGGTG
GTTTGTTTGCCGGATCAAGAGCTACCAACTCTTTTTCCGAAGGTAACTGGCTTCAGCAGAGCGCAGATAC
CAAATACTGTTCTTCTAGTGTAGCCGTAGTTAGGCCACCACTTCAAGAACTCTGTAGCACCGCCTACATA
CCTCGCTCTGCTAATCCTGTTACCAGTGGCTGCTGCCAGTGGCGATAAGTCGTGTCTTACCGGGTTGGAC
TCAAGACGATAGTTACCGGATAAGGCGCAGCGGTCGGGCTGAACGGGGG
Features (pLannotate 1.2.2; 14 found; start..end, strand, type, name):
    336..363     +  repeat_region  AAV2 ITR (fragment): inverted terminal repeat of adeno-associated virus serotype 2 inverted
    392..419     +  repeat_region  AAV2 ITR (fragment): inverted terminal repeat of adeno-associated virus serotype 2 inverted
   1612..2328    +  CDS            SYFP2: SYFP2 is a basic (constitutively fluorescent) yellow fluorescent protein published in 2006, derived from Aequorea victoria. It is reported to be a very rapidly-maturing monomer with moderate acid sensitivity.
   2588..2745    +  misc_feature   WPRE (fragment): woodchuck hepatitis virus posttranscriptional regulatory element
   2751..2831    +  misc_feature   WPRE (fragment): woodchuck hepatitis virus posttranscriptional regulatory element
   2848..2959    +  polyA_signal   bGH poly(A) signal: bovine growth hormone polyadenylation signal
   3077..3217    +  repeat_region  AAV2 ITR: inverted terminal repeat of adeno-associated virus serotype 2 inverted
   3222..3273    -  misc_feature   bom (fragment): basis of mobility region from pBR322
   3292..3747    +  rep_origin     f1 ori (sequence partly withheld): f1 bacteriophage origin of replication; arrow indicates direction of (+) strand synthesis
   3748..3797    -  misc_feature   bom (fragment): basis of mobility region from pBR322
   3899..3934    -  CDS            rop (fragment): Rop protein, which maintains plasmids at low copy number; rop
   4029..4133    +  promoter       AmpR promoter: bla
   4134..4994    +  CDS            AmpR: β-lactamase; bla; confers resistance to ampicillin, carbenicillin, and related antibiotics
   5165..263     +  rep_origin     ori (across the origin): high-copy-number ColE1/pMB1/pBR322/pUC origin of replication
