[The description below was written by a language model from this plasmid's Addgene catalogue record and pLannotate feature annotations shown in this document.]
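Description:
AiP1360 - pAAV-AiE2083m-minBG-SYFP2-4X2C-WPRE3-BGHpA is a 5,490 nt AAV transfer plasmid built on a pAAV2 backbone, intended for packaging an enhancer-driven fluorescent reporter into recombinant adeno-associated virus for delivery to brain cells. In bacteria it is maintained through a high-copy ColE1/pUC-type origin and selected with ampicillin via the β-lactamase gene and its native promoter. An f1 phage origin is also present, along with short remnants of pBR322 bom and rop sequences. The expression cassette is flanked by AAV2 inverted terminal repeats, which provide the signals for genome replication and encapsidation. The right ITR is annotated in full, whereas only two short fragments are detected on the left side, which may reflect annotation or sequencing difficulty in this repeat-rich, structured region rather than a real difference.

The payload places the AiE2083m enhancer upstream of minBG, which by its name is presumably a minimal beta-globin promoter with little activity of its own, so that transcription depends largely on the enhancer and is confined to the cell populations in which it is active. Neither the enhancer nor the promoter is annotated in the feature table, but they presumably occupy the unannotated stretch between the left ITR and the SYFP2 coding sequence. SYFP2 is a rapidly maturing monomeric yellow fluorescent protein derived from Aequorea victoria, and it labels the expressing cells. Downstream lie the "4X2C" element named in the title, which the record does not define or annotate, then WPRE3, a shortened woodchuck hepatitis virus posttranscriptional element detected as two fragments that boosts transcript expression while saving packaging space, and the bovine growth hormone polyadenylation signal. The construct belongs to a suite of enhancer AAVs developed for genetic access to cortical cell types. The record does not state which population AiE2083m targets.
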