Addgene plasmid #230627: AiP1360 - pAAV-AiE2083m-minBG-SYFP2-4X2C-WPRE3-BGHpA
Purpose: AiE2083m is an enhancer sequence, designed to drive AAV-mediated transgene expression in specific populations of brain cells
Depositing lab: Allen Institute for Brain Science & Bosiljka Tasic. Depositing organization: Allen Institute. Publication: A suite of enhancer AAVs and transgenic mouse lines for genetic access to cortical cell types. Ben-Simon Y, Hooper M, Narayan S, Daigle TL, Dwivedi D, Way SW, Oster A, Stafford DA, Mich JK, Taormina MJ, Martinez RA, Opitz-Araya X, Roth JR, Alexander JR, Allen S, Amster A, Arbuckle J, Ayala A, Baker PM, Bakken TE, Barcelli T, Barta S, Bendrick J, Bertagnolli D, Bielstein C, Bishwakarma P, Bowlus J, Boyer G, Brouner K, Casian B, Casper T, Chakka AB, Chakrabarty R, Chance RK, Chavan S, Clark M, Colbert K, Collman F, Daniel S, Departee M, DiValentin P, Donadio N, Dotson N, Egdorf T, Fliss T, Gabitto M, Garcia J, Gary A, Gasperini M, Gloe J, Goldy J, Gore BB, Graybuck L, Greisman N, Haeseleer F, Halterman C, Haradon Z, Hastings SD, Helback O, Ho W, Hockemeyer D, Huang C, Huff S, Hunker A, Johansen N, Jones D, Juneau Z, Kalmbach B, Kannan M, Khem S, Kussick E, Kutsal R, Larsen R, Lee C, Lee AY, Leibly M, Lenz GH, Li S, Liang E, Lusk N, Madigan Z, Malloy J, Malone J, McCue R, Melchor J, Mollenkopf T, Moosman S, Morin E, Newman D, Ng L, Ngo K, Omstead V, Otto S, Oyama A, Pena N, Pham T, Phillips E, Pom CA, Potekhina L, Ransford S, Ray PL, Rette D, Reynoldson C, Rimorin C, Rocha D, Ruiz A, Sanchez REA, Sawyer L, Sedeno-Cortes A, Sevigny JP, Shapovalova N, Shepard N, Shulga L, Sigler AR, Siverts L, Soliman S, Somasundaram S, Staats B, Stewart K, Szelenyi E, Tieu M, Trader C, Tran A, van Velthoven CTJ, Walker M, Wang Y, Weed N, Wirthlin M, Wood T, Wynalda B, Yao Z, Zhou T, Ariza J, Dee N, Reding M, Ronellenfitch K, Mufti S, Sunkin SM, Smith KA, Esposito L, Waters J, Thyagarajan B, Yao S, Lein ES, Zeng H, Levi BP, Ngai J, Ting JT, Tasic B. Cell. 2025 May 16:S0092-8674(25)00513-6. doi: 10.1016/j.cell.2025.05.002. PubMed 40403729.
Backbone
  Vector backbone: pAAV2
  Vector type: AAV
Growth in bacteria
  Bacterial resistance: Ampicillin, 100 μg/mL
  Growth temperature: 37°C
  Growth strain: NEB Stable
  Copy number: High Copy
Gene/Insert
  Gene/Insert name: SYFP2
  Species: Synthetic
  Promoter: minBG
  Cloning method: Restriction Enzyme; 5′ cloning site MluI (unknown if destroyed); 3′ cloning site SacI (unknown if destroyed)
Terms and licenses: Academic/Nonprofit Terms; Industry Terms: Not Available to Industry
How to cite: AiP1360 - pAAV-AiE2083m-minBG-SYFP2-4X2C-WPRE3-BGHpA was a gift from Allen Institute for Brain Science & Bosiljka Tasic (Addgene plasmid # 230627 ; http://n2t.net/addgene:230627 ; RRID:Addgene_230627)
